Addgene plasmid #193599: pXPR_003 sgSNRPA guide 2
Purpose: SNRPA knockout
Depositing lab: William Hahn. Depositing organization: Dana-Farber Cancer Institute. Publication: Systematic interrogation of tumor cell resistance to CAR T cell therapy in pancreatic cancer. Hagel KR, Arafeh R, Gang S, Arnoff TE, Larson RC, Doench JG, Mathewson ND, Wucherpfennig KW, Maus MV, Hahn WC. Cancer Res. 2022 Dec 22:CAN-22-2245. doi: 10.1158/0008-5472.CAN-22-2245. PubMed 36548402.
Backbone
  Vector backbone: pXPR_003
  Vector type: Lentiviral
  Selectable markers: Puromycin
Growth in bacteria
  Bacterial resistance: Ampicillin, 100 μg/mL
  Growth temperature: 30°C
  Growth strain: NEB Stable
  Copy number: High Copy
Gene/Insert
  Gene/Insert name: sgSNRPA guide 2
  gRNA/shRNA sequence: CTTGGCAATGATATCTGAGT
  Species: H. sapiens (human)
  Entrez Gene: SNRPA (a.k.a. Mud1, U1-A, U1A)
  Cloning method: Restriction Enzyme; 5′ cloning site Unknown (unknown if destroyed); 3′ cloning site Unknown (unknown if destroyed)
Terms and licenses: Academic/Nonprofit Terms; Industry Terms: Not Available to Industry
How to cite: pXPR_003 sgSNRPA guide 2 was a gift from William Hahn (Addgene plasmid # 193599 ; http://n2t.net/addgene:193599 ; RRID:Addgene_193599)
