[The description below was written by a language model from this plasmid's Addgene catalogue record and pLannotate feature annotations shown in this document.]
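Description:
pXPR_003 sgSNRPA guide 2 is a lentiviral single-guide RNA expression plasmid built on the pXPR_003 backbone and intended for CRISPR/Cas9 knockout of human SNRPA, which encodes the U1 snRNP component U1A. It is propagated in E. coli through a high-copy ColE1/pUC-type origin with ampicillin selection from the β-lactamase gene. The bacterial backbone also carries an f1 origin, lac regulatory remnants and T3/T7 promoters.

The transfer cassette has a third-generation, self-inactivating layout. An RSV promoter fused to a truncated HIV-1 5' LTR drives genomic RNA production in packaging cells. It is followed by the Ψ packaging signal with a gag fragment, the Rev response element, an env fragment, a cPPT/CTS and a ΔU3 3' LTR, which disables LTR promoter activity after integration. An SV40 poly(A) signal and SV40 origin lie downstream of the 3' LTR.

Within the proviral region, a human U6 RNA polymerase III promoter transcribes the SNRPA-targeting spacer, which sits in the short gap between the promoter and the Streptococcus pyogenes gRNA scaffold. A separate EF-1α promoter, comprising the core promoter and intron A, expresses puromycin N-acetyltransferase for selection of transduced mammalian cells. A WPRE downstream of this marker enhances transcript expression.

No Cas9 coding sequence is annotated, so the nuclease must be provided separately, for example in cells that already express Cas9. The associated publication examines tumour cell resistance to CAR T cell therapy in pancreatic cancer. This is the second SNRPA guide by name, and it appears suited to testing the effect of SNRPA loss in that context.
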