Features (pLannotate 1.2.2; 29 found; start..end, strand, type, name):
      3..158     +  CDS            env (fragment): ENV_HV1H2 - Experimental evidence at protein level: Swiss-Prot protein existence level 1. [Transmembrane protein gp41]: Acts as a class I viral fusion protein. Under the current model, the protein has at least 3 conformational states: pre-fusion native state, pre-hairpin intermediate state, and post-fusion hairpin state. During fusion of viral and target intracellular membranes, the coiled coil regions (heptad repeats) assume a trimer-of-hairpins structure, positioning the fusion peptide in close proximity to the C-terminal region of the ectodomain. The formation of this structure appears to d
    162..402     +  promoter       U6 promoter: RNA polymerase III promoter for human U6 snRNA
    432..507     +  misc_RNA       gRNA scaffold: guide RNA scaffold for the Streptococcus pyogenes CRISPR/Cas9 system
    563..680     +  misc_feature   cPPT/CTS: central polypurine tract and central termination sequence of HIV-1
    746..812     +  CDS            small t antigen (fragment): SV40 (simian virus 40) small t antigen
    838..1049    +  promoter       EF-1α core promoter: core promoter for human elongation factor EF-1α
   1050..1988    +  intron         EF-1α intron A: intron upstream of the start codon of human EF-1α
   2010..2609    +  CDS            PuroR (fragment): puromycin N-acetyltransferase; pac from Streptomyces; confers resistance to puromycin
   2625..3213    +  misc_feature   WPRE: woodchuck hepatitis virus posttranscriptional regulatory element
   3264..3283    +  misc_feature   cPPT/CTS (fragment): central polypurine tract and central termination sequence of HIV-1
   3285..3518    +  LTR            3' LTR (ΔU3): self-inactivating 3' long terminal repeat (LTR) from HIV-1
   3596..3717    +  polyA_signal   SV40 poly(A) signal: SV40 polyadenylation signal
   3757..3892    +  rep_origin     SV40 ori: SV40 origin of replication
   3913..3931    -  promoter       T7 promoter: promoter for bacteriophage T7 RNA polymerase
   3939..4094    +  CDS            lacZα (fragment): LacZα fragment of β-galactosidase; lacZ fragment
   4099..4527    +  rep_origin     f1 ori (sequence partly withheld): f1 bacteriophage origin of replication; arrow indicates direction of (+) strand synthesis
   4580..4684    +  promoter       AmpR promoter: bla
   4685..5545    +  CDS            AmpR: β-lactamase; bla; confers resistance to ampicillin, carbenicillin, and related antibiotics
   5716..6304    +  rep_origin     ori: high-copy-number ColE1/pMB1/pBR322/pUC origin of replication
   6487..6579    +  CDS            lacI (fragment): lac repressor; lacI; The lac repressor binds to the lac operator to inhibit transcription in E. coli. This inhibition can be relieved by adding lactose or isopropyl-β-D-thiogalactopyranoside (IPTG).
   6592..6613    +  protein_bind   CAP binding site: CAP binding activates transcription in the presence of cAMP. E. coli catabolite activator protein
   6628..6658    +  promoter       lac promoter: promoter for the E. coli lac operon
   6666..6682    +  protein_bind   lac operator: The lac repressor binds to the lac operator to inhibit transcription in E. coli. This inhibition can be relieved by adding lactose or isopropyl-β-D-thiogalactopyranoside (IPTG). lac repressor encoded by lacI
   6727..6745    +  promoter       T3 promoter: promoter for bacteriophage T3 RNA polymerase
   6773..6999    +  promoter       RSV promoter: Rous sarcoma virus enhancer/promoter
   7000..7180    +  LTR            5' LTR (truncated): truncated 5' long terminal repeat (LTR) from HIV-1
   7227..7352    +  misc_feature   HIV-1 Ψ: packaging signal of human immunodeficiency virus type 1
   7336..7699    +  CDS            HIV-1 gag (fragment): gag protein from human immunodeficiency virus 1; gag
   7845..8078    +  misc_feature   RRE: The Rev response element (RRE) of HIV-1 allows for Rev-dependent mRNA export from the nucleus to the cytoplasm.
>Addgene plasmid #193599 | pXPR_003 sgSNRPA guide 2 | addgene full sequence | sequence record 380036 | Addgene NGS Result
TAACAAATTGGCTGTGGTATATAAAATTATTCATAATGATAGTAGGAGGCTTGGTAGGTTTAAGAATAGT
TTTTGCTGTACTTTCTATAGTGAATAGAGTTAGGCAGGGATATTCACCATTATCGTTTCAGACCCACCTC
CCAACCCCGAGGGGACCCAGAGAGGGCCTATTTCCCATGATTCCTTCATATTTGCATATACGATACAAGG
CTGTTAGAGAGATAATTAGAATTAATTTGACTGTAAACACAAAGATATTAGTACAAAATACGTGACGTAG
AAAGTAATAATTTCTTGGGTAGTTTGCAGTTTTAAAATTATGTTTTAAAATGGACTATCATATGCTTACC
GTAACTTGAAAGTATTTCGATTTCTTGGCTTTATATATCTTGTGGAAAGGACGAAACACCGCTTGGCAAT
GATATCTGAGTGTTTTAGAGCTAGAAATAGCAAGTTAAAATAAGGCTAGTCCGTTATCAACTTGAAAAAG
TGGCACCGAGTCGGTGCTTTTTTAAGCTTGGCGTAACTAGATCTTGAGACAAATGGCAGTATTCATCCAC
AATTTTAAAAGAAAAGGGGGGATTGGGGGGTACAGTGCAGGGGAAAGAATAGTAGACATAATAGCAACAG
ACATACAAACTAAAGAATTACAAAAACAAATTACAAAAATTCAAAATTTTCGGGTTTATTACAGGGACAG
CAGAGATCCACTTTGGCGCCGGCTCGAGGGGGCCCGGGTGCAAAGATGGATAAAGTTTTAAACAGAGAGG
AATCTTTGCAGCTAATGGACCTTCTAGGTCTTGAAAGGAGTGGGAATTGGCTCCGGTGCCCGTCAGTGGG
CAGAGCGCACATCGCCCACAGTCCCCGAGAAGTTGGGGGGAGGGGTCGGCAATTGATCCGGTGCCTAGAG
AAGGTGGCGCGGGGTAAACTGGGAAAGTGATGTCGTGTACTGGCTCCGCCTTTTTCCCGAGGGTGGGGGA
GAACCGTATATAAGTGCAGTAGTCGCCGTGAACGTTCTTTTTCGCAACGGGTTTGCCGCCAGAACACAGG
TAAGTGCCGTGTGTGGTTCCCGCGGGCCTGGCCTCTTTACGGGTTATGGCCCTTGCGTGCCTTGAATTAC
TTCCACCTGGCTGCAGTACGTGATTCTTGATCCCGAGCTTCGGGTTGGAAGTGGGTGGGAGAGTTCGAGG
CCTTGCGCTTAAGGAGCCCCTTCGCCTCGTGCTTGAGTTGAGGCCTGGCCTGGGCGCTGGGGCCGCCGCG
TGCGAATCTGGTGGCACCTTCGCGCCTGTCTCGCTGCTTTCGATAAGTCTCTAGCCATTTAAAATTTTTG
ATGACCTGCTGCGACGCTTTTTTTCTGGCAAGATAGTCTTGTAAATGCGGGCCAAGATCTGCACACTGGT
ATTTCGGTTTTTGGGGCCGCGGGCGGCGACGGGGCCCGTGCGTCCCAGCGCACATGTTCGGCGAGGCGGG
GCCTGCGAGCGCGGCCACCGAGAATCGGACGGGGGTAGTCTCAAGCTGGCCGGCCTGCTCTGGTGCCTGG
CCTCGCGCCGCCGTGTATCGCCCCGCCCTGGGCGGCAAGGCTGGCCCGGTCGGCACCAGTTGCGTGAGCG
GAAAGATGGCCGCTTCCCGGCCCTGCTGCAGGGAGCTCAAAATGGAGGACGCGGCGCTCGGGAGAGCGGG
CGGGTGAGTCACCCACACAAAGGAAAAGGGCCTTTCCGTCCTCAGCCGTCGCTTCATGTGACTCCACGGA
GTACCGGGCGCCGTCCAGGCACCTCGATTAGTTCTCGAGCTTTTGGAGTACGTCGTCTTTAGGTTGGGGG
GAGGGGTTTTATGCGATGGAGTTTCCCCACACTGAGTGGGTGGAGACTGAAGTTAGGCCAGCTTGGCACT
TGATGTAATTCTCCTTGGAATTTGCCCTTTTTGAGTTTGGATCTTGGTTCATTCTCAAGCCTCAGACAGT
GGTTCAAAGTTTTTTTCTTCCATTTCAGGTGTCGTGACGTACGGCCACCATGACCGAGTACAAGCCCACG
GTGCGCCTCGCCACCCGCGACGACGTCCCCAGGGCCGTACGCACCCTCGCCGCCGCGTTCGCCGACTACC
CCGCCACGCGCCACACCGTCGATCCGGACCGCCACATCGAGCGGGTCACCGAGCTGCAAGAACTCTTCCT
CACGCGCGTCGGGCTCGACATCGGCAAGGTGTGGGTCGCGGACGACGGCGCCGCCGTGGCGGTCTGGACC
ACGCCGGAGAGCGTCGAAGCGGGGGCGGTGTTCGCCGAGATCGGCCCGCGCATGGCCGAGTTGAGCGGTT
CCCGGCTGGCCGCGCAGCAACAGATGGAAGGCCTCCTGGCGCCGCACCGGCCCAAGGAGCCCGCGTGGTT
CCTGGCCACCGTCGGAGTCTCGCCCGACCACCAGGGCAAGGGTCTGGGCAGCGCCGTCGTGCTCCCCGGA
GTGGAGGCGGCCGAGCGCGCCGGGGTGCCCGCCTTCCTGGAGACCTCCGCGCCCCGCAACCTCCCCTTCT
ACGAGCGGCTCGGCTTCACCGTCACCGCCGACGTCGAGGTGCCCGAAGGACCGCGCACCTGGTGCATGAC
CCGCAAGCCCGGTGCCTGAACGCGTTAAGTCGACAATCAACCTCTGGATTACAAAATTTGTGAAAGATTG
ACTGGTATTCTTAACTATGTTGCTCCTTTTACGCTATGTGGATACGCTGCTTTAATGCCTTTGTATCATG
CTATTGCTTCCCGTATGGCTTTCATTTTCTCCTCCTTGTATAAATCCTGGTTGCTGTCTCTTTATGAGGA
GTTGTGGCCCGTTGTCAGGCAACGTGGCGTGGTGTGCACTGTGTTTGCTGACGCAACCCCCACTGGTTGG
GGCATTGCCACCACCTGTCAGCTCCTTTCCGGGACTTTCGCTTTCCCCCTCCCTATTGCCACGGCGGAAC
TCATCGCCGCCTGCCTTGCCCGCTGCTGGACAGGGGCTCGGCTGTTGGGCACTGACAATTCCGTGGTGTT
GTCGGGGAAATCATCGTCCTTTCCTTGGCTGCTCGCCTGTGTTGCCACCTGGATTCTGCGCGGGACGTCC
TTCTGCTACGTCCCTTCGGCCCTCAATCCAGCGGACCTTCCTTCCCGCGGCCTGCTGCCGGCTCTGCGGC
CTCTTCCGCGTCTTCGCCTTCGCCCTCAGACGAGTCGGATCTCCCTTTGGGCCGCCTCCCCGCGTCGACT
TTAAGACCAATGACTTACAAGGCAGCTGTAGATCTTAGCCACTTTTTAAAAGAAAAGGGGGGACTGGAAG
GGCTAATTCACTCCCAACGAAGACAAGATCTGCTTTTTGCTTGTACTGGGTCTCTCTGGTTAGACCAGAT
CTGAGCCTGGGAGCTCTCTGGCTAACTAGGGAACCCACTGCTTAAGCCTCAATAAAGCTTGCCTTGAGTG
CTTCAAGTAGTGTGTGCCCGTCTGTTGTGTGACTCTGGTAACTAGAGATCCCTCAGACCCTTTTAGTCAG
TGTGGAAAATCTCTAGCAGTACGTATAGTAGTTCATGTCATCTTATTATTCAGTATTTATAACTTGCAAA
GAAATGAATATCAGAGAGTGAGAGGAACTTGTTTATTGCAGCTTATAATGGTTACAAATAAAGCAATAGC
ATCACAAATTTCACAAATAAAGCATTTTTTTCACTGCATTCTAGTTGTGGTTTGTCCAAACTCATCAATG
TATCTTATCATGTCTGGCTCTAGCTATCCCGCCCCTAACTCCGCCCATCCCGCCCCTAACTCCGCCCAGT
TCCGCCCATTCTCCGCCCCATGGCTGACTAATTTTTTTTATTTATGCAGAGGCCGAGGCCGCCTCGGCCT
CTGAGCTATTCCAGAAGTAGTGAGGAGGCTTTTTTGGAGGCCTAGGGACGTACCCAATTCGCCCTATAGT
GAGTCGTATTACGCGCGCTCACTGGCCGTCGTTTTACAACGTCGTGACTGGGAAAACCCTGGCGTTACCC
AACTTAATCGCCTTGCAGCACATCCCCCTTTCGCCAGCTGGCGTAATAGCGAAGAGGCCCGCACCGATCG
CCCTTCCCAACAGTTGCGCAGCCTGAATGGCGAATGGG
[124 nt withheld, positions 4099-4222]
C
[91 nt withheld, positions 4224-4314]
A
[49 nt withheld, positions 4316-4364]
CCTTTGACGTTGGAGTCCACGTTCTTT
[37 nt withheld, positions 4392-4428]
ACCCTATCTCGGTCTATTCTTTTGATTTATAAGGGATTTTGCCGATTTCGGCCTATTGGTTAAAAAATGA
GCTGATTTAACAAAAATTTAACGCGAATTTTAACAAAATATTAACGCTTACAATTTAGGTGGCACTTTTC
GGGGAAATGTGCGCGGAACCCCTATTTGTTTATTTTTCTAAATACATTCAAATATGTATCCGCTCATGAG
ACAATAACCCTGATAAATGCTTCAATAATATTGAAAAAGGAAGAGTATGAGTATTCAACATTTCCGTGTC
GCCCTTATTCCCTTTTTTGCGGCATTTTGCCTTCCTGTTTTTGCTCACCCAGAAACGCTGGTGAAAGTAA
AAGATGCTGAAGATCAGTTGGGTGCACGAGTGGGTTACATCGAACTGGATCTCAACAGCGGTAAGATCCT
TGAGAGTTTTCGCCCCGAAGAACGTTTTCCAATGATGAGCACTTTTAAAGTTCTGCTATGTGGCGCGGTA
TTATCCCGTATTGACGCCGGGCAAGAGCAACTCGGTCGCCGCATACACTATTCTCAGAATGACTTGGTTG
AGTACTCACCAGTCACAGAAAAGCATCTTACGGATGGCATGACAGTAAGAGAATTATGCAGTGCTGCCAT
AACCATGAGTGATAACACTGCGGCCAACTTACTTCTGACAACGATCGGAGGACCGAAGGAGCTAACCGCT
TTTTTGCACAACATGGGGGATCATGTAACTCGCCTTGATCGTTGGGAACCGGAGCTGAATGAAGCCATAC
CAAACGACGAGCGTGACACCACGATGCCTGTAGCAATGGCAACAACGTTGCGCAAACTATTAACTGGCGA
ACTACTTACTCTAGCTTCCCGGCAACAATTAATAGACTGGATGGAGGCGGATAAAGTTGCAGGACCACTT
CTGCGCTCGGCCCTTCCGGCTGGCTGGTTTATTGCTGATAAATCTGGAGCCGGTGAGCGTGGGTCTCGCG
GTATCATTGCAGCACTGGGGCCAGATGGTAAGCCCTCCCGTATCGTAGTTATCTACACGACGGGGAGTCA
GGCAACTATGGATGAACGAAATAGACAGATCGCTGAGATAGGTGCCTCACTGATTAAGCATTGGTAACTG
TCAGACCAAGTTTACTCATATATACTTTAGATTGATTTAAAACTTCATTTTTAATTTAAAAGGATCTAGG
TGAAGATCCTTTTTGATAATCTCATGACCAAAATCCCTTAACGTGAGTTTTCGTTCCACTGAGCGTCAGA
CCCCGTAGAAAAGATCAAAGGATCTTCTTGAGATCCTTTTTTTCTGCGCGTAATCTGCTGCTTGCAAACA
AAAAAACCACCGCTACCAGCGGTGGTTTGTTTGCCGGATCAAGAGCTACCAACTCTTTTTCCGAAGGTAA
CTGGCTTCAGCAGAGCGCAGATACCAAATACTGTTCTTCTAGTGTAGCCGTAGTTAGGCCACCACTTCAA
GAACTCTGTAGCACCGCCTACATACCTCGCTCTGCTAATCCTGTTACCAGTGGCTGCTGCCAGTGGCGAT
AAGTCGTGTCTTACCGGGTTGGACTCAAGACGATAGTTACCGGATAAGGCGCAGCGGTCGGGCTGAACGG
GGGGTTCGTGCACACAGCCCAGCTTGGAGCGAACGACCTACACCGAACTGAGATACCTACAGCGTGAGCT
ATGAGAAAGCGCCACGCTTCCCGAAGGGAGAAAGGCGGACAGGTATCCGGTAAGCGGCAGGGTCGGAACA
GGAGAGCGCACGAGGGAGCTTCCAGGGGGAAACGCCTGGTATCTTTATAGTCCTGTCGGGTTTCGCCACC
TCTGACTTGAGCGTCGATTTTTGTGATGCTCGTCAGGGGGGCGGAGCCTATGGAAAAACGCCAGCAACGC
GGCCTTTTTACGGTTCCTGGCCTTTTGCTGGCCTTTTGCTCACATGTTCTTTCCTGCGTTATCCCCTGAT
TCTGTGGATAACCGTATTACCGCCTTTGAGTGAGCTGATACCGCTCGCCGCAGCCGAACGACCGAGCGCA
GCGAGTCAGTGAGCGAGGAAGCGGAAGAGCGCCCAATACGCAAACCGCCTCTCCCCGCGCGTTGGCCGAT
TCATTAATGCAGCTGGCACGACAGGTTTCCCGACTGGAAAGCGGGCAGTGAGCGCAACGCAATTAATGTG
AGTTAGCTCACTCATTAGGCACCCCAGGCTTTACACTTTATGCTTCCGGCTCGTATGTTGTGTGGAATTG
TGAGCGGATAACAATTTCACACAGGAAACAGCTATGACCATGATTACGCCAAGCGCGCAATTAACCCTCA
CTAAAGGGAACAAAAGCTGGAGCTGCAAGCTTAATGTAGTCTTATGCAATACTCTTGTAGTCTTGCAACA
TGGTAACGATGAGTTAGCAACATGCCTTACAAGGAGAGAAAAAGCACCGTGCATGCCGATTGGTGGAAGT
AAGGTGGTACGATCGTGCCTTATTAGGAAGGCAACAGACGGGTCTGACATGGATTGGACGAACCACTGAA
TTGCCGCATTGCAGAGATATTGTATTTAAGTGCCTAGCTCGATACATAAACGGGTCTCTCTGGTTAGACC
AGATCTGAGCCTGGGAGCTCTCTGGCTAACTAGGGAACCCACTGCTTAAGCCTCAATAAAGCTTGCCTTG
AGTGCTTCAAGTAGTGTGTGCCCGTCTGTTGTGTGACTCTGGTAACTAGAGATCCCTCAGACCCTTTTAG
TCAGTGTGGAAAATCTCTAGCAGTGGCGCCCGAACAGGGACTTGAAAGCGAAAGGGAAACCAGAGGAGCT
CTCTCGACGCAGGACTCGGCTTGCTGAAGCGCGCACGGCAAGAGGCGAGGGGCGGCGACTGGTGAGTACG
CCAAAAATTTTGACTAGCGGAGGCTAGAAGGAGAGAGATGGGTGCGAGAGCGTCAGTATTAAGCGGGGGA
GAATTAGATCGCGATGGGAAAAAATTCGGTTAAGGCCAGGGGGAAAGAAAAAATATAAATTAAAACATAT
AGTATGGGCAAGCAGGGAGCTAGAACGATTCGCAGTTAATCCTGGCCTGTTAGAAACATCAGAAGGCTGT
AGACAAATACTGGGACAGCTACAACCATCCCTTCAGACAGGATCAGAAGAACTTAGATCATTATATAATA
CAGTAGCAACCCTCTATTGTGTGCATCAAAGGATAGAGATAAAAGACACCAAGGAAGCTTTAGACAAGAT
AGAGGAAGAGCAAAACAAAAGTAAGACCACCGCACAGCAAGCGGCCGCTGATCTTCAGACCTGGAGGAGG
AGATATGAGGGACAATTGGAGAAGTGAATTATATAAATATAAAGTAGTAAAAATTGAACCATTAGGAGTA
GCACCCACCAAGGCAAAGAGAAGAGTGGTGCAGAGAGAAAAAAGAGCAGTGGGAATAGGAGCTTTGTTCC
TTGGGTTCTTGGGAGCAGCAGGAAGCACTATGGGCGCAGCGTCAATGACGCTGACGGTACAGGCCAGACA
ATTATTGTCTGGTATAGTGCAGCAGCAGAACAATTTGCTGAGGGCTATTGAGGCGCAACAGCATCTGTTG
CAACTCACAGTCTGGGGCATCAAGCAGCTCCAGGCAAGAATCCTGGCTGTGGAAAGATACCTAAAGGATC
AACAGCTCCTGGGGATTTGGGGTTGCTCTGGAAAACTCATTTGCACCACTGCTGTGCCTTGGAATGCTAG
TTGGAGTAATAAATCTCTGGAACAGATTTGGAATCACACGACCTGGATGGAGTGGGACAGAGAAATTAAC
AATTACACAAGCTTAATACACTCCTTAATTGAAGAATCGCAAAACCAGCAAGAAAAGAATGAACAAGAAT
TATTGGAATTAGATAAATGGGCAAGTTTGTGGAATTGGTTTAACA
